Addgene plasmid #137682: pHM108Env
Purpose: Express HIV Env which is isolated a from IRB approved HIV infected patient samples from Singapore and cloned into expression vector (pcDNA 3.1)
Depositing lab: Anjali Joshi. Depositing organization: Texas Tech University Health Sciences Center El Paso. Publication: HIV-1 subtype CRF01_AE and B differ in utilization of low levels of CCR5, Maraviroc susceptibility and potential N-glycosylation sites. Joshi A, Cox EK, Sedano MJ, Punke EB, Lee RT, Maurer-Stroh S, Kaur P, Ng OT, Garg H. Virology. 2017 Dec;512:222-233. doi: 10.1016/j.virol.2017.09.026. Epub 2017 Oct 9. PubMed 29020646.
Backbone
  Vector backbone: pcDNA3.1D/V5-His-TOPO
  Backbone manufacturer: Invitrogen
  Vector type: Mammalian Expression
  Selectable markers: Neomycin (select with G418)
Growth in bacteria
  Bacterial resistance: Ampicillin, 100 μg/mL
  Growth temperature: 37°C
  Growth strain: DH5alpha
  Copy number: High Copy
Gene/Insert
  Gene/Insert name: HIV-1 Envelope Glycoprotein
  Species: HIV-1
  Insert size (bp): 2544
  GenBank ID: KY213732.1
  Cloning method: TOPO Cloning
Terms and licenses: Academic/Nonprofit Terms; Industry Terms: Not Available to Industry
Depositor comments: HIV-1 infected Patient Samples from Singapore, reverse transcribed RNA cloned into expression vector
How to cite: pHM108Env was a gift from Anjali Joshi (Addgene plasmid # 137682 ; http://n2t.net/addgene:137682 ; RRID:Addgene_137682)
