[The description below was written by a language model from this plasmid's Addgene catalogue record and pLannotate feature annotations shown in this document.]
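Description:
pHM108Env is a mammalian expression plasmid carrying a patient-derived HIV-1 envelope glycoprotein gene in the pcDNA3.1D/V5-His-TOPO backbone. According to the record, the env sequence was obtained by reverse transcription of viral RNA from samples of HIV-1-infected patients in Singapore and inserted by TOPO cloning. The full sequenced plasmid is 8,438 nt. It replicates in E. coli from a high-copy ColE1/pUC-type origin and is selected with ampicillin through the β-lactamase gene. An f1 origin is also present. For selection in mammalian cells, an SV40 early promoter drives a neomycin phosphotransferase gene terminated by the SV40 poly(A) signal, conferring G418 resistance.

The payload sits downstream of the human CMV immediate-early enhancer and promoter, with a T7 promoter just before the cloning site and the bovine growth hormone polyadenylation signal after it. The annotated env open reading frame spans about 2.5 kb, matching the recorded insert size, and encodes the gp160 precursor that yields the receptor-binding and gp41 fusion subunits. The amplified fragment evidently extends beyond env itself, since short annotated fragments of tat lie upstream and of nef downstream, as expected from the overlapping organisation of the HIV-1 genome. A backbone V5 epitope tag is annotated after the insert, but it lies beyond the nef fragment, and the record does not indicate that it is fused to Env.

The associated study compared HIV-1 subtypes CRF01_AE and B in their use of low CCR5 levels, Maraviroc susceptibility and potential N-glycosylation sites. This suggests use as an Env expression construct for studies of coreceptor usage, entry and inhibitor sensitivity, although the record does not state the subtype of this clone.
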