Features (pLannotate 1.2.2; 23 found; start..end, strand, type, name):
     28..80      -  misc_feature   bom (fragment): basis of mobility region from pBR322
    235..614     +  enhancer       CMV enhancer: human cytomegalovirus immediate early enhancer
    615..818     +  promoter       CMV promoter: human cytomegalovirus (CMV) immediate early promoter
    814..847     +  LTR            5' LTR (truncated) (fragment): truncated 5' long terminal repeat (LTR) from HIV-1
    863..881     +  promoter       T7 promoter: promoter for bacteriophage T7 RNA polymerase
    927..1037    +  CDS            tat (fragment): TAT_HV1Z2 - Experimental evidence at protein level: Swiss-Prot protein existence level 1. Extracellular circulating Tat can be endocytosed by surrounding uninfected cells via the binding to several surface receptors such as CD26, CXCR4, heparan sulfate proteoglycans (HSPG) or LDLR. Neurons are rarely infected, but they internalize Tat via their LDLR. Through its interaction with nuclear HATs, Tat is potentially able to control the acetylation-dependent cellular gene expression. Modulates the expression of many cellular genes involved in cell survival, proliferation or in coding for cytokines o
   1213..3753    +  CDS            env: ENV_HV1S3 - Experimental evidence at protein level: Swiss-Prot protein existence level 1. [Transmembrane protein gp41]: Acts as a class I viral fusion protein. Under the current model, the protein has at least 3 conformational states: pre-fusion native state, pre-hairpin intermediate state, and post-fusion hairpin state. During fusion of viral and target intracellular membranes, the coiled coil regions (heptad repeats) assume a trimer-of-hairpins structure, positioning the fusion peptide in close proximity to the C-terminal region of the ectodomain. The formation of this structure appears to d
   3758..3853    +  CDS            nef (fragment): NEF_HV1Z2 - Experimental evidence at protein level: Swiss-Prot protein existence level 1. Extracellular Nef protein targets CD4(+) T-lymphocytes for apoptosis by interacting with CXCR4 surface receptors. From Human immunodeficiency virus type 1 group M subtype D (isolate Z2/CDC-Z34) (HIV-1).
   3936..3977    +  CDS            V5 tag: epitope tag from simian virus 5
   4033..4257    +  polyA_signal   bGH poly(A) signal: bovine growth hormone polyadenylation signal
   4261..4282    +  promoter       SV40 promoter (fragment): SV40 enhancer and early promoter
   4303..4731    +  rep_origin     f1 ori (sequence partly withheld): f1 bacteriophage origin of replication; arrow indicates direction of (+) strand synthesis
   4745..5074    +  promoter       SV40 promoter: SV40 enhancer and early promoter
   5141..5932    +  CDS            neo: KKA2_KLEPN - Also known as kan, nptII. Experimental evidence at protein level: Swiss-Prot protein existence level 1. Resistance to kanamycin, neomycin, paromomycin, ribostamycin, butirosin and gentamicin B. From Klebsiella pneumoniae.
   5958..6116    +  CDS            ble (fragment): BLE_KLEPN - Experimental evidence at protein level: Swiss-Prot protein existence level 1. Binding protein with a strong affinity to the bleomycin family of antibiotics. Binds to CL990; an antimitotic-antibiotic compound. From Klebsiella pneumoniae.
   6111..6232    +  polyA_signal   SV40 poly(A) signal: SV40 polyadenylation signal
   6305..6321    -  protein_bind   lac operator: The lac repressor binds to the lac operator to inhibit transcription in E. coli. This inhibition can be relieved by adding lactose or isopropyl-β-D-thiogalactopyranoside (IPTG). lac repressor encoded by lacI
   6329..6359    -  promoter       lac promoter: promoter for the E. coli lac operon
   6374..6395    -  protein_bind   CAP binding site: CAP binding activates transcription in the presence of cAMP. E. coli catabolite activator protein
   6408..6500    -  CDS            lacI (fragment): lac repressor; lacI; The lac repressor binds to the lac operator to inhibit transcription in E. coli. This inhibition can be relieved by adding lactose or isopropyl-β-D-thiogalactopyranoside (IPTG).
   6683..7271    -  rep_origin     ori: high-copy-number ColE1/pMB1/pBR322/pUC origin of replication
   7442..8302    -  CDS            AmpR: β-lactamase; bla; confers resistance to ampicillin, carbenicillin, and related antibiotics
   8303..8407    -  promoter       AmpR promoter: bla
>Addgene plasmid #137682 | pHM108Env | addgene full sequence | sequence record 273377 | Addgene NGS Result
GACGGATCGGGAGATCTCCCGATCCCCTATGGTGCACTCTCAGTACAATCTGCTCTGATGCCGCATAGTT
AAGCCAGTATCTGCTCCCTGCTTGTGTGTTGGAGGTCGCTGAGTAGTGCGCGAGCAAAATTTAAGCTACA
ACAAGGCAAGGCTTGACCGACAATTGCATGAAGAATCTGCTTAGGGTTAGGCGTTTTGCGCTGCTTCGCG
ATGTACGGGCCAGATATACGCGTTGACATTGATTATTGACTAGTTATTAATAGTAATCAATTACGGGGTC
ATTAGTTCATAGCCCATATATGGAGTTCCGCGTTACATAACTTACGGTAAATGGCCCGCCTGGCTGACCG
CCCAACGACCCCCGCCCATTGACGTCAATAATGACGTATGTTCCCATAGTAACGCCAATAGGGACTTTCC
ATTGACGTCAATGGGTGGAGTATTTACGGTAAACTGCCCACTTGGCAGTACATCAAGTGTATCATATGCC
AAGTACGCCCCCTATTGACGTCAATGACGGTAAATGGCCCGCCTGGCATTATGCCCAGTACATGACCTTA
TGGGACTTTCCTACTTGGCAGTACATCTACGTATTAGTCATCGCTATTACCATGGTGATGCGGTTTTGGC
AGTACATCAATGGGCGTGGATAGCGGTTTGACTCACGGGGATTTCCAAGTCTCCACCCCATTGACGTCAA
TGGGAGTTTGTTTTGGCACCAAAATCAACGGGACTTTCCAAAATGTCGTAACAACTCCGCCCCATTGACG
CAAATGGGCGGTAGGCGTGTACGGTGGGAGGTCTATATAAGCAGAGCTCTCTGGCTAACTAGAGAACCCA
CTGCTTACTGGCTTATCGAAATTAATACGACTCACTATAGGGAGACCCAAGCTGGCTAGTTAAGCTTGGT
ACCGAGCTCGGATCCAGTACCCTTCACCGATCAAGCTTTAGGCATCTCCTATGGCAGGAAGAAGCGGAAG
CACCGACGAGGAACTCCTCACAGCAGTAAGAATCATCAAGATCTTATACCAGAGCAGTAAGTATATGTAA
TGTCACCTTTAGAAATTAGTGCAATAGCAGGACTGATAGTAGTATTAATCTTAGCAATAGTAGTGTGGAC
TATAGTAGTTATAGAACTTAAGAAAATACTAAGAGAGAGAAAAATAGAAAGATTAGTTAAGAGAATAAGA
GAGAGAGCAGAAGACAGTGGAAATGAGAGTGAGGGGGACACGGATGACTTGGCAAAACTTGTGGAAATGG
GGGACTTTGATCCTTGGGTTGGGGATAATTTGTAATGCCTCAGACAACTTGTGGGTTACAGTTTATTATG
GGGTTCCTGTGTGGAGAGATGCAGACACCACCCTATTTTGTGCATCAGATGCCCAAGCACATAAGACAGA
AGTGCACAATGTCTGGGCCACACATGCCTGTGTACCCACAGACCCCAACCCACAAGAAATACTCCTGGAA
AATGTAACAGAAAATTTTAACATGTGGAAAAATAACATGGTGGAGCAGATGCAGGAAGATGTAATCAGTT
TATGGGATCAAAGTCTAAAGCCATGTGTAAAGTTAACTCCTCTCTGCGTTACTTTAAATTGTACCAATGC
TCATCTGAATGCCACAGGGAACAACAATTTCACTAGCATAGTAGGAAATTTAACAGAGGAAGTAAAAAAC
TGCTCTTTTAATATGACAACAGAACTAACAGATAAGAAGCAGAAGGTCCATGCACTTTTTTATAAGCTTG
ATATAGTACAAATTGATGATACAAATAATAGTAGTAGTGAATATAGGCTAATAAACTGTAATACTTCAGT
CATTAAGCAGGCTTGTCCAAAGATATCCTTTGATCCAATTCCTATACATTATTGTACTCCAGCTGGTTAT
GCGATTTTAAAATGTAATGATAAGAAGTTCAATGGGACAGGGCCATGTAGAAATGTCAGCTCAGTACAAT
GCACACATGGAATTAAGCCAGTGGTATCAACTCAGTTGCTGTTAAATGGTAGTCTAGCAGAAGATGAGAT
AGTAATCAGAAGTGAAAATCTCACAGACAATGCCAAGACCATAATAGTGCATCTTAATAAATCTGTAGAC
ATCAATTGTACCAGACCCTCCAACAATACAAGAACAAGTGTGTCTATAGGACCAGGAAGAGTATTCTATA
GACCAGGAGACATAATAGGAGATATAACAAAAGCATATTGTGAGATTAATGGAACAAAATGGAATGAAAC
TTTAACACAGGTAGCTAAAAAATTAAAGGAGCACTTTAATAAGACAATAACCTTTCAACCACACTCAGGA
GGAGATCTAGAAATTACAATGCATCATTTTAATTGTAGAGGGGAGTTTTTCTATTGCAATACAACAAAAC
TGTTTAATGGTACTTGCCCGAAAGATGGAACATGTAATGGCACTATCATACTTCCATGTAAGATAAAGCG
AATTGTAAGATTGTGGCAGGAAGTAGGTCAAGCAATGTATGCTCCTCCCATCAGCGGAATAATTAGGTGT
AACTCAAGTATTACAGGAATACTATTGACAAGAGATGGTGGTAATACGAGTAATGAAACCTTTAGACCTG
GAGGAGGAAATATAAAGGACAATTGGAGAAGTGAATTATATAAATATAAAGTAGTACAAATTGAACCACT
AGGAATAGCACCCACCAGGGCAAAAAGAAGAGTGGTGGAGAGAGAAAAAAGAGCAGTGGGAATAGGAGCT
ATGATCTTTGGGTTCTTAGGAGCAGCAGGAAGCACTATGGGCGCGGCGTCAATAACGCTGACGGTACAGG
CCAGACAATTATTGTCTGGTATAGTGCAACAGCAAAGCAATTTGCTGAGAGCTATAGAGGCGCAGCAACA
TCTGTTGCAACTCACAGTCTGGGGCATTAAACAGCTCCAGGCAAGAGTCCTGGCTGTGGAAAGATACCTA
AAAGATCAAAAGTTCCTAGGACTTTGGGGCTGCTCTGGAAAAACCATCTGCACCACTGCTGTGCCCTGGA
ACACCACTTGGAGTAATAAATCTTATGAAGAGATTTGGAACAACATGACATGGATAGAATGGGAGAGAGA
AATTAGCAATTACACAAACCAAATATATGGGCTAATTACAGAATCACAGAACCAGCAGGAAAGGAATGAA
AAGGATCTGTTAGAATTGGATAAATGGGCAAGTCTGTGGAATTGGTTTGACATAACAAATTGGCTGTGGT
ATATAAAAATGTTTATAATAATAGTAGGAAGCTTAATAGGTTTAAGAATAATTTTTGCTGTGCTTTCTAT
AGTAAATAGAGTTAGGCAGGGATACTCACCTTTGTCTTTCCAGACCCCTTCCCATCATCAGAGGGAACTC
GACAGGCCCGAAGGAATCGAAGAAGGAGGTGGCGAGCAAAACAGAGACAGATCCGTCAGATTAGTGAGCG
GATTCTTAATAATCTGGGACGATCTACGGAGCCTGTGCCTCTTCCTCTACCACCGCTTGAGAGACTTCAT
CTTGATTGCAACGAGGACTGTGGAACTTCTGGGAAGGAGACTGAGACGGGGGTGGGAAGGCCTCAAATAT
CTGGGGAATCTTCTATTATATTGGGGTCAGGAACTGAAAACTAGTGCTATTTCTTTGTTTGATGCTGCAG
CAATAGCAGTAGCGGGGTGGACAGATAGGGTTATAGAAGTAGCACAAAGAGCTTGGAGAGCCATTCTCCA
CATACCTAGAAGAATCAGACAGGGCTTTGAAAGAGCTTTGCTATAACATGGGAAACAAGTGGTCAAAAAC
ATGGCCTCGGGTCAGGGAAAGATTAGAGAGAACTCCTCCAGCAGCAGATGGAGTAGGAGCAGTATCTCAA
GACGGATCCAGCTAAGGGTCAAGACAATTCTGCAGATATCCAGCACAGTGGCGGCCGCTCGAGTCTAGAG
GGCCCGCGGTTCGAAGGTAAGCCTATCCCTAACCCTCTCCTCGGTCTCGATTCTACGCGTACCGGTCATC
ATCACCATCACCATTGAGTTTAAACCCGCTGATCAGCCTCGACTGTGCCTTCTAGTTGCCAGCCATCTGT
TGTTTGCCCCTCCCCCGTGCCTTCCTTGACCCTGGAAGGTGCCACTCCCACTGTCCTTTCCTAATAAAAT
GAGGAAATTGCATCGCATTGTCTGAGTAGGTGTCATTCTATTCTGGGGGGTGGGGTGGGGCAGGACAGCA
AGGGGGAGGATTGGGAAGACAATAGCAGGCATGCTGGGGATGCGGTGGGCTCTATGGCTTCTGAGGCGGA
AAGAACCAGCTGGGGCTCTAGGGGGTATCCCC
[124 nt withheld, positions 4303-4426]
C
[91 nt withheld, positions 4428-4518]
A
[49 nt withheld, positions 4520-4568]
CCTTTGACGTTGGAGTCCACGTTCTTT
[37 nt withheld, positions 4596-4632]
ACCCTATCTCGGTCTATTCTTTTGATTTATAAGGGATTTTGCCGATTTCGGCCTATTGGTTAAAAAATGA
GCTGATTTAACAAAAATTTAACGCGAATTAATTCTGTGGAATGTGTGTCAGTTAGGGTGTGGAAAGTCCC
CAGGCTCCCCAGCAGGCAGAAGTATGCAAAGCATGCATCTCAATTAGTCAGCAACCAGGTGTGGAAAGTC
CCCAGGCTCCCCAGCAGGCAGAAGTATGCAAAGCATGCATCTCAATTAGTCAGCAACCATAGTCCCGCCC
CTAACTCCGCCCATCCCGCCCCTAACTCCGCCCAGTTCCGCCCATTCTCCGCCCCATGGCTGACTAATTT
TTTTTATTTATGCAGAGGCCGAGGCCGCCTCTGCCTCTGAGCTATTCCAGAAGTAGTGAGGAGGCTTTTT
TGGAGGCCTAGGCTTTTGCAAAAAGCTCCCGGGAGCTTGTATATCCATTTTCGGATCTGATCAAGAGACA
GGATGAGGATCGTTTCGCATGATTGAACAAGATGGATTGCACGCAGGTTCTCCGGCCGCTTGGGTGGAGA
GGCTATTCGGCTATGACTGGGCACAACAGACAATCGGCTGCTCTGATGCCGCCGTGTTCCGGCTGTCAGC
GCAGGGGCGCCCGGTTCTTTTTGTCAAGACCGACCTGTCCGGTGCCCTGAATGAACTGCAGGACGAGGCA
GCGCGGCTATCGTGGCTGGCCACGACGGGCGTTCCTTGCGCAGCTGTGCTCGACGTTGTCACTGAAGCGG
GAAGGGACTGGCTGCTATTGGGCGAAGTGCCGGGGCAGGATCTCCTGTCATCTCACCTTGCTCCTGCCGA
GAAAGTATCCATCATGGCTGATGCAATGCGGCGGCTGCATACGCTTGATCCGGCTACCTGCCCATTCGAC
CACCAAGCGAAACATCGCATCGAGCGAGCACGTACTCGGATGGAAGCCGGTCTTGTCGATCAGGATGATC
TGGACGAAGAGCATCAGGGGCTCGCGCCAGCCGAACTGTTCGCCAGGCTCAAGGCGCGCATGCCCGACGG
CGAGGATCTCGTCGTGACCCATGGCGATGCCTGCTTGCCGAATATCATGGTGGAAAATGGCCGCTTTTCT
GGATTCATCGACTGTGGCCGGCTGGGTGTGGCGGACCGCTATCAGGACATAGCGTTGGCTACCCGTGATA
TTGCTGAAGAGCTTGGCGGCGAATGGGCTGACCGCTTCCTCGTGCTTTACGGTATCGCCGCTCCCGATTC
GCAGCGCATCGCCTTCTATCGCCTTCTTGACGAGTTCTTCTGAGCGGGACTCTGGGGTTCGCGAAATGAC
CGACCAAGCGACGCCCAACCTGCCATCACGAGATTTCGATTCCACCGCCGCCTTCTATGAAAGGTTGGGC
TTCGGAATCGTTTTCCGGGACGCCGGCTGGATGATCCTCCAGCGCGGGGATCTCATGCTGGAGTTCTTCG
CCCACCCCAACTTGTTTATTGCAGCTTATAATGGTTACAAATAAAGCAATAGCATCACAAATTTCACAAA
TAAAGCATTTTTTTCACTGCATTCTAGTTGTGGTTTGTCCAAACTCATCAATGTATCTTATCATGTCTGT
ATACCGTCGACCTCTAGCTAGAGCTTGGCGTAATCATGGTCATAGCTGTTTCCTGTGTGAAATTGTTATC
CGCTCACAATTCCACACAACATACGAGCCGGAAGCATAAAGTGTAAAGCCTGGGGTGCCTAATGAGTGAG
CTAACTCACATTAATTGCGTTGCGCTCACTGCCCGCTTTCCAGTCGGGAAACCTGTCGTGCCAGCTGCAT
TAATGAATCGGCCAACGCGCGGGGAGAGGCGGTTTGCGTATTGGGCGCTCTTCCGCTTCCTCGCTCACTG
ACTCGCTGCGCTCGGTCGTTCGGCTGCGGCGAGCGGTATCAGCTCACTCAAAGGCGGTAATACGGTTATC
CACAGAATCAGGGGATAACGCAGGAAAGAACATGTGAGCAAAAGGCCAGCAAAAGGCCAGGAACCGTAAA
AAGGCCGCGTTGCTGGCGTTTTTCCATAGGCTCCGCCCCCCTGACGAGCATCACAAAAATCGACGCTCAA
GTCAGAGGTGGCGAAACCCGACAGGACTATAAAGATACCAGGCGTTTCCCCCTGGAAGCTCCCTCGTGCG
CTCTCCTGTTCCGACCCTGCCGCTTACCGGATACCTGTCCGCCTTTCTCCCTTCGGGAAGCGTGGCGCTT
TCTCATAGCTCACGCTGTAGGTATCTCAGTTCGGTGTAGGTCGTTCGCTCCAAGCTGGGCTGTGTGCACG
AACCCCCCGTTCAGCCCGACCGCTGCGCCTTATCCGGTAACTATCGTCTTGAGTCCAACCCGGTAAGACA
CGACTTATCGCCACTGGCAGCAGCCACTGGTAACAGGATTAGCAGAGCGAGGTATGTAGGCGGTGCTACA
GAGTTCTTGAAGTGGTGGCCTAACTACGGCTACACTAGAAGAACAGTATTTGGTATCTGCGCTCTGCTGA
AGCCAGTTACCTTCGGAAAAAGAGTTGGTAGCTCTTGATCCGGCAAACAAACCACCGCTGGTAGCGGTGG
TTTTTTTGTTTGCAAGCAGCAGATTACGCGCAGAAAAAAAGGATCTCAAGAAGATCCTTTGATCTTTTCT
ACGGGGTCTGACGCTCAGTGGAACGAAAACTCACGTTAAGGGATTTTGGTCATGAGATTATCAAAAAGGA
TCTTCACCTAGATCCTTTTAAATTAAAAATGAAGTTTTAAATCAATCTAAAGTATATATGAGTAAACTTG
GTCTGACAGTTACCAATGCTTAATCAGTGAGGCACCTATCTCAGCGATCTGTCTATTTCGTTCATCCATA
GTTGCCTGACTCCCCGTCGTGTAGATAACTACGATACGGGAGGGCTTACCATCTGGCCCCAGTGCTGCAA
TGATACCGCGAGACCCACGCTCACCGGCTCCAGATTTATCAGCAATAAACCAGCCAGCCGGAAGGGCCGA
GCGCAGAAGTGGTCCTGCAACTTTATCCGCCTCCATCCAGTCTATTAATTGTTGCCGGGAAGCTAGAGTA
AGTAGTTCGCCAGTTAATAGTTTGCGCAACGTTGTTGCCATTGCTACAGGCATCGTGGTGTCACGCTCGT
CGTTTGGTATGGCTTCATTCAGCTCCGGTTCCCAACGATCAAGGCGAGTTACATGATCCCCCATGTTGTG
CAAAAAAGCGGTTAGCTCCTTCGGTCCTCCGATCGTTGTCAGAAGTAAGTTGGCCGCAGTGTTATCACTC
ATGGTTATGGCAGCACTGCATAATTCTCTTACTGTCATGCCATCCGTAAGATGCTTTTCTGTGACTGGTG
AGTACTCAACCAAGTCATTCTGAGAATAGTGTATGCGGCGACCGAGTTGCTCTTGCCCGGCGTCAATACG
GGATAATACCGCGCCACATAGCAGAACTTTAAAAGTGCTCATCATTGGAAAACGTTCTTCGGGGCGAAAA
CTCTCAAGGATCTTACCGCTGTTGAGATCCAGTTCGATGTAACCCACTCGTGCACCCAACTGATCTTCAG
CATCTTTTACTTTCACCAGCGTTTCTGGGTGAGCAAAAACAGGAAGGCAAAATGCCGCAAAAAAGGGAAT
AAGGGCGACACGGAAATGTTGAATACTCATACTCTTCCTTTTTCAATATTATTGAAGCATTTATCAGGGT
TATTGTCTCATGAGCGGATACATATTTGAATGTATTTAGAAAAATAAACAAATAGGGGTTCCGCGCACAT
TTCCCCGAAAAGTGCCACCTGACGTC
