>Addgene plasmid #137682 | pHM108Env | depositor partial sequence | sequence record 265814 | Env Sequence only
ATGAGAGTGAGGGGGACACGGATGACTTGGCAAAACTTGTGGAAATGGGGGACTTTGATCCTTGGGTTGG
GGATAATTTGTAATGCCTCAGACAACTTGTGGGTTACAGTTTATTATGGGGTTCCTGTGTGGAGAGATGC
AGACACCACCCTATTTTGTGCATCAGATGCCCAAGCACATAAGACAGAAGTGCACAATGTCTGGGCCACA
CATGCCTGTGTACCCACAGACCCCAACCCACAAGAAATACTCCTGGAAAATGTAACAGAAAATTTTAACA
TGTGGAAAAATAACATGGTGGAGCAGATGCAGGAAGATGTAATCAGTTTATGGGATCAAAGTCTAAAGCC
ATGTGTAAAGTTAACTCCTCTCTGCGTTACTTTAAATTGTACCAATGCTCATCTGAATGCCACAGGGAAC
AACAATTTCACTAGCATAGTAGGAAATTTAACAGAGGAAGTAAAAAACTGCTCTTTTAATATGACAACAG
AACTAACAGATAAGAAGCAGAAGGTCCATGCACTTTTTTATAAGCTTGATATAGTACAAATTGATGATAC
AAATAATAGTAGTAGTGAATATAGGCTAATAAACTGTAATACTTCAGTCATTAAGCAGGCTTGTCCAAAG
ATATCCTTTGATCCAATTCCTATACATTATTGTACTCCAGCTGGTTATGCGATTTTAAAATGTAATGATA
AGAAGTTCAATGGGACAGGGCCATGTAGAAATGTCAGCTCAGTACAATGCACACATGGAATTAAGCCAGT
GGTATCAACTCAGTTGCTGTTAAATGGTAGTCTAGCAGAAGATGAGATAGTAATCAGAAGTGAAAATCTC
ACAGACAATGCCAAGACCATAATAGTGCATCTTAATAAATCTGTAGACATCAATTGTACCAGACCCTCCA
ACAATACAAGAACAAGTGTGTCTATAGGACCAGGAAGAGTATTCTATAGACCAGGAGACATAATAGGAGA
TATAACAAAAGCATATTGTGAGATTAATGGAACAAAATGGAATGAAACTTTAACACAGGTAGCTAAAAAA
TTAAAGGAGCACTTTAATAAGACAATAACCTTTCAACCACACTCAGGAGGAGATCTAGAAATTACAATGC
ATCATTTTAATTGTAGAGGGGAGTTTTTCTATTGCAATACAACAAAACTGTTTAATGGTACTTGCCCGAA
AGATGGAACATGTAATGGCACTATCATACTTCCATGTAAGATAAAGCGAATTGTAAGATTGTGGCAGGAA
GTAGGTCAAGCAATGTATGCTCCTCCCATCAGCGGAATAATTAGGTGTAACTCAAGTATTACAGGAATAC
TATTGACAAGAGATGGTGGTAATACGAGTAATGAAACCTTTAGACCTGGAGGAGGAAATATAAAGGACAA
TTGGAGAAGTGAATTATATAAATATAAAGTAGTACAAATTGAACCACTAGGAATAGCACCCACCAGGGCA
AAAAGAAGAGTGGTGGAGAGAGAAAAAAGAGCAGTGGGAATAGGAGCTATGATCTTTGGGTTCTTAGGAG
CAGCAGGAAGCACTATGGGCGCGGCGTCAATAACGCTGACGGTACAGGCCAGACAATTATTGTCTGGTAT
AGTGCAACAGCAAAGCAATTTGCTGAGAGCTATAGAGGCGCAGCAACATCTGTTGCAACTCACAGTCTGG
GGCATTAAACAGCTCCAGGCAAGAGTCCTGGCTGTGGAAAGATACCTAAAAGATCAAAAGTTCCTAGGAC
TTTGGGGCTGCTCTGGAAAAACCATCTGCACCACTGCTGTGCCCTGGAACACCACTTGGAGTAATAAATC
TTATGAAGAGATTTGGAACAACATGACATGGATAGAATGGGAGAGAGAAATTAGCAATTACACAAACCAA
ATATATGGGCTAATTACAGAATCACAGAACCAGCAGGAAAGGAATGAAAAGGATCTGTTAGAATTGGATA
AATGGGCAAGTCTGTGGAATTGGTTTGACATAACAAATTGGCTGTGGTATATAAAAATGTTTATAATAAT
AGTAGGAAGCTTAATAGGTTTAAGAATAATTTTTGCTGTGCTTTCTATAGTAAATAGAGTTAGGCAGGGA
TACTCACCTTTGTCTTTCCAGACCCCTTCCCATCATCAGAGGGAACTCGACAGGCCCGAAGGAATCGAAG
AAGGAGGTGGCGAGCAAAACAGAGACAGATCCGTCAGATTAGTGAGCGGATTCTTAATAATCTGGGACGA
TCTACGGAGCCTGTGCCTCTTCCTCTACCACCGCTTGAGAGACTTCATCTTGATTGCAACGAGGACTGTG
GAACTTCTGGGAAGGAGACTGAGACGGGGGTGGGAAGGCCTCAAATATCTGGGGAATCTTCTATTATATT
GGGGTCAGGAACTGAAAACTAGTGCTATTTCTTTGTTTGATGCTGCAGCAATAGCAGTAGCGGGGTGGAC
AGATAGGGTTATAGAAGTAGCACAAAGAGCTTGGAGAGCCATTCTCCACATACCTAGAAGAATCAGACAG
GGCTTTGAAAGAGCTTTGCTATAA
